Addgene plasmid #197858: pS148∙CsR
Purpose: Expresses Streptococcus pyogenes' cas9 and a tailored sgRNA for counterselection in gram-negative bacteria
Depositing lab: Susanne Häußler. Depositing organization: Helmholtz-Zentrum fuer Infektionsforschung (HZI). Publication: An expanded CRISPR-Cas9-assisted recombineering toolkit for engineering genetically intractable Pseudomonas aeruginosa isolates. Pankratz D, Gomez NO, Nielsen A, Mustafayeva A, Gur M, Arce-Rodriguez F, Nikel PI, Haussler S, Arce-Rodriguez A. Nat Protoc. 2023 Oct 5. doi: 10.1038/s41596-023-00882-z. PubMed 37798358.
Backbone
  Vector backbone: pS448∙CsR
  Backbone size w/o insert (bp): 8398
  Total vector size (bp): 9944
  Vector type: CRISPR, Synthetic Biology
  Selectable markers: Carbenicillin 0.4 mg/ml for P. aeruginosa
Growth in bacteria
  Bacterial resistance: Ampicillin, 100 μg/mL
  Growth temperature: 37°C
  Growth strain: DH5alpha
  Copy number: High Copy
Gene/Insert
  Gene/Insert name: gRNA scaffold - Ap/Cb resistance cassette - incP oriT
  Species: Synthetic
  Insert size (bp): 1497
  Promoter: PEM7
  Cloning method: Restriction Enzyme; 5′ cloning site SanDI (not destroyed); 3′ cloning site FseI (not destroyed)
  Sequencing primers: 5′ SEVA_T0-F; 3′ PS4
Terms and licenses: Academic/Nonprofit Terms; Industry Terms: Not Available to Industry
How to cite: pS148∙CsR was a gift from Susanne Häußler (Addgene plasmid # 197858 ; http://n2t.net/addgene:197858 ; RRID:Addgene_197858)
