[The description below was written by a language model from this plasmid's Addgene catalogue record and pLannotate feature annotations shown in this document.]
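Description:
pS148∙CsR is a 9.9 kb CRISPR-Cas9 counterselection plasmid for Gram-negative bacteria. It was derived from the pS448∙CsR backbone and belongs to a recombineering toolkit aimed at hard-to-engineer Pseudomonas aeruginosa isolates. It carries two replication systems: a high-copy ColE1/pUC-type origin for propagation in E. coli, and the broad-host-range pRO1600 oriV with its cognate Rep protein, which supports maintenance in Pseudomonas. Selection relies on a TEM-type bla β-lactamase gene under its own promoter, giving ampicillin resistance in E. coli and carbenicillin resistance in P. aeruginosa. An incP oriT allows the plasmid to be mobilised by conjugation when transfer functions are supplied in trans. The recorded insert, cloned between SanDI and FseI sites, spans the gRNA scaffold, this Ap/Cb resistance cassette and the oriT, which suggests that the construct differs from its parent mainly in the resistance marker.

The payload has two expression units. Streptococcus pyogenes cas9 sits downstream of the Pm promoter and is controlled by the divergently encoded XylS regulator, so nuclease expression is induced by aromatic effectors such as m-toluate or benzoate; a lambda t0 terminator follows the gene. The constitutive synthetic EM7 promoter then drives an sgRNA cassette that ends in the S. pyogenes gRNA scaffold, with a gap between promoter and scaffold where a user-chosen spacer would lie. The record does not specify a particular target. After recombineering, Cas9 directed at the unedited allele cleaves the chromosome of non-mutant cells and so enriches for edited clones. The annotation also picks up short fragments of CmR, lacZα and a pUC multiple cloning site, which appear to be non-functional remnants.
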