Features (pLannotate 1.2.2; 19 found; start..end, strand, type, name):
    344..1177    -  CDS            pRO1600 Rep: replication protein for the broad-host-range plasmid pRO1600 from Pseudomonas aeruginosa&nbsp
   1191..1542    +  rep_origin     pRO1600 oriV: broad-host-range origin of replication from Pseudomonas aeruginosa plasmid pRO1600; requires the pRO1600 Rep protein for replication (West et al., 1994)
   1615..1701    -  terminator     rrnB T1 terminator: Escherichia coli rrnB; transcription terminator T1 from the E. coli rrnB gene
   1726..2691    -  CDS            XylS: XylS regulator encoded by the Pseudomonas putida TOL plasmid pWWO; xylS; stimulates transcription from the Pm promoter in the presence of aromatic compounds such as m-toluate or benzoate
   2952..3357    +  CDS            CmR (fragment): chloramphenicol acetyltransferase; cat; confers resistance to chloramphenicol
   3319..3579    -  CDS            YPRA_ECOLX (fragment): Protein predicted: Swiss-Prot protein existence level 4. From Escherichia coli.
   3591..3671    +  promoter       Pm promoter: The bacterial Pm promoter is activated by XylS in the presence of benzoate or m-toluate (Marqués et al., 1999).
   3731..7837    +  CDS            Cas9: Cas9 (Csn1) endonuclease from the Streptococcus pyogenes Type II CRISPR/Cas system generates RNA-guided double strand breaks in DNA
   7838..7867    +  misc_feature   MCS (fragment): pUC18/19 multiple cloning site
   7875..7899    +  CDS            lacZα (fragment): LacZα fragment of β-galactosidase; lacZ fragment
   7910..8004    +  terminator     lambda t0 terminator: transcription terminator from phage lambda
   8027..8074    +  promoter       EM7 promoter: synthetic bacterial promoter&nbsp
   8132..8207    +  misc_RNA       gRNA scaffold: guide RNA scaffold for the Streptococcus pyogenes CRISPR/Cas9 system
   8208..8233    +  misc_feature   MCS (fragment): pUC18/19 multiple cloning site
   8303..8394    +  promoter       AmpR promoter: bla
   8395..9252    +  CDS            bla: BLAT_ECOLX - Experimental evidence at protein level: Swiss-Prot protein existence level 1. TEM-type are the most prevalent beta-lactamases in enterobacteria; they hydrolyze the beta-lactam bond in susceptible beta-lactam antibiotics, thus conferring resistance to penicillins and cephalosporins. TEM-3 and TEM-4 are capable of hydrolyzing cefotaxime and ceftazidime. TEM-5 is capable of hydrolyzing ceftazidime. TEM-6 is capable of hydrolyzing ceftazidime and aztreonam. TEM-8/CAZ-2, TEM- 16/CAZ-7 and TEM-24/CAZ-6 are markedly active against ceftazidime. IRT- 4 shows resistance to beta-lactamase in
   9259..9294    +  terminator     fd terminator (fragment): central terminator from bacteriophage fd (Otsuka and Kunisawa, 1982)
   9444..9552    +  oriT           oriT: incP origin of transfer
   9646..290     +  rep_origin     ori (across the origin): high-copy-number ColE1/pMB1/pBR322/pUC origin of replication
>Addgene plasmid #197858 | pS148∙CsR | addgene full sequence | sequence record 393255 | Addgene NGS Result
AGGCGCAGCGGTCGGGCTGAACGGGGGGTTCGTGCACACAGCCCAGCTTGGAGCGAACGACCTACACCGA
ACTGAGATACCTACAGCGTGAGCTATGAGAAAGCGCCACGCTTCCCGAAGGGAGAAAGGCGGACAGGCAT
CCGGTAAGCGGCAGGGTCGGAACAGGAGAGCGCACGAGGGAGCTTCCAGGGGGAAACGCCTGGTATCTTT
ATAGTCCTGTCGGGTTTCGCCACCTCTGACTTGAGCGTCGATTTTTGTGATGCTCGTCAGGGGGGCGGAG
CCTATGGAAAAACGCCAGCAACGCGGCCGTGAAAGGCAGGCCGGTCCGTGGTGGCCACGGCCTCTAGGCC
AGATCCAGCGGCATCTGGGTTAGTCGAGCGCGGGCCGCTTCCCATGTCTCACCAGGGCGAGCCTGTTTCG
CGATCTCAGCATCTGAAATCTTCCCGGCCTTGCGCTTCGCTGGGGCCTTACCCACCGCCTTGGCGGGCTT
CTTCGGTCCAAAACTGAACAACAGATGTGTGACCTTGCGCCCGGTCTTTCGCTGCGCCCACTCCACCTGT
AGCGGGCTGTGCTCGTTGATCTGCGTCACGGCTGGATCAAGCACTCGCAACTTGAAGTCCTTGATCGAGG
GATACCGGCCTTCCAGTTGAAACCACTTTCGCAGCTGGTCAATTTCTATTTCGCGCTGGCCGATGCTGTC
CCATTGCATGAGCAGCTCGTAAAGCCTGATCGCGTGGGTGCTGTCCATCTTGGCCACGTCAGCCAAGGCG
TATTTGGTGAACTGTTTGGTGAGTTCCGTCAGGTACGGCAGCATGTCTTTGGTGAACCTGAGTTCTACAC
GGCCCTCACCCTCCCGGTAGATGATTGTTTGCACCCAGCCGGTAATCATCACACTCGGTCTTTTCCCCTT
GCCATTGGGCTCTTGGGTTAACCGGACTTCCCGCCGTTTCAGGCGCAGGGCCGCTTCTTTGAGCTGGTTG
TAGGAAGATTCGATAGGGACACCCGCCATCGTCGCTATGTCCTCCGCCGTCACTGAATACATCACTTCAT
CGGTGACAGGCTCGCTCCTCTTCACCTGGCTAATACAGGCCAGAACGATCCGCTGTTCCTGAACACTGAG
GCGATACGCGGCCTCGACCAGGGCATTGCTTTTGTAAACCATTGGGGGTGAGGCCACGTTCGACATTCCT
TGTGTATAAGGGGACACTGTATCTGCGTCCCACAATACAACAAATCCGTCCCTTTACAACAACAAATCCG
TCCCTTCTTAACAACAAATCCGTCCCTTAATGGCAACAAATCCGTCCCTTTTTAAACTCTACAGGCCACG
GATTACGTGGCCTGTAGACGTCCTAAAAGGTTTAAAAGGGAAAAGGAAGAAAAGGGTGGAAACGCAAAAA
ACGCACCACTACGTGGCCCCGTTGGGGCCGCATTTGTGCCCCTGAAGGGGCGGGGGAGGCGTCTGGGCAA
TCCCCGTTTTACCAGTCCCCTATCGCCGCCTGAGAGGGCGCAGGAAGCGAGTAATCAGGGTATCGAGGCG
GATTCACCCTTGGCGTCCAACCAGCGGCACCAGCGGCGCCTGAGAGGGGCGCGCCCAGCTGTCTAGGGCG
GCGGATTTGTCCTACTCAGGAGAGCGTTCACCGACAAACAACAGATAAAACGAAAGGCCCAGTCTTTCGA
CTGAGCTTTTCGTTTTATTTGATGCCTTTAATTAAACGTTCGTAATCAAGCCACTTCCTTTTTGCATTGA
CGCAGGGTGTCGGAAGGCAACTCGCCGAACGCGCTCCTATAGTTTTCAGCGAAGCGTCCCAAATGTAAGA
AGCCGTAGTCTAGGGCTATCTCAGTTATACTACGCACATTGGCACTGGGATCGTTCAAGCAGGCGCGGAT
GCTTTCGAGCTTGCGGTTGCGGATGTAGTTCTTCGGCGTGGTGCCGGCGTGCTTCTCGAACAAATTGTAG
AGCGAGCGTGGACTCATCATCGCCAGCTCCGCTAACCGCTCAAGGCTGATATTCCGTTTGAGATTCTCCT
CAATGAATTGAACGACTCGCTCGAAAGACGGGTTACCTTTGCTGAAAATTTCACGGCTGACATTGCTGCC
CAGCATTTCGAGCAGCTTGGAAGCGATGATCCCCGCATAGTGCTCTTGGACCCGAGGCATCGACTTTGTA
TGTTCCGCTTCGTCACAAACTAACCCGAGTAGATTGATAAAGCCATCGAGTTGCTGGAGATTGTGTCGCG
CGGCGAAACGGATACCCTCCCTCGGCTTGTGCCAATTGTTGTCACTGCACGCCCGATCAAGGACCACTGA
GGGCAATTTAACGATAAATTTCTCGCAATCTTCTGAATAGGTCAGGTCGGCTTGGTCATCCGGATTGAGC
AGCAATAGTTCGCCCGGCGCAAAATAGTGCTCCTGGCCATGGCCACGCCACAGGCAATGGCCTTTGAGTA
TTATTTGCAGATGATAACAGGTTTCTAATCCAGGCGAGATTACCCTCACGCTACCGCCGTAGCTGATTCG
ACACAGATCGAGGCATCCGAAGATTCTGTGGTGCAGCCTGCCTGCCGGGCGCCCGCCCTTGGGCAGGCGA
ATAGAGTGCGTACCGACATACTGGTTAACATAATCGGAGACTGCATAGGGCTCGGCGTGGACGAAGATCT
GACTTTTCTCGTTCAATAAGCAAAAATCCATAGTTCACGGTTCTCTTATTTTAATGTGGGCTGCTTGGTG
TGATGTAGAAAGGCGCCAAGTCGATGAAAATGCATCTCGACGTGATGCGTATACGGGTTACCCCCATTGC
CACGTTGCGCCATCCTTTTTGCAATCAGTGACCACTTTTCCAAGCAAAAATAACGCCAAGCAGAACGAAG
ACGTTCTTTTTAAGAAGCGAGAACACCAGAAGTTCGTGCTGTCGGGGCATGGGGCGACGAATTGGCGGAT
AAAGGGGATCTGCTGGATATTACGGCCTTTTTAAAGACCGTAAAGAAAAATAAGCACAAGTTTTATCCGG
CCTTTATTCACATTCTTGCCCGCCTGATGAATGCTCATCCGTAATTACGTATGGCAATGAAAGACGGTGA
GCTGGTGATATGGGATAGTGTTCACCCTTGTTACACCGTTTTCCATGAGCAAACTGAAACGTTTTCATCG
CTCTGGAGTGAATACCACGACGATTTCCGGCAGTTTCTACACATATATTCGCAAGATGTGGCGTGTTACG
GTGAAAACCTGGCCTATTTCCCTAAAGGGTTTATTGAGAATATGTTTTTCGTCTCAGCCAATCCCTGGGT
GAGTTTCACCAGTTTTGATTTAAACGTGGCCAATATGGACAACTTCTTCGCCCCCGTTTTCACCATGCAT
GGGAATTAGCTTGATCTGACCAACGACCGGTAGCGGAGCTATCCAACGGCGGTATACCAGGAAAACACAC
AGCAGGTACATCAGAACAGTACCATGACTGAAGAACAAATAGTTTTTTCCTGATCCATAAAGCAGAACGG
CCTGCTCCATGACAAATCTGGCTCCCCAACTAATGCCCCATGCAGCCAGCATAACCAGCATAAAGTGCAG
TGTCCGGTTTGATAGGGATAAGTCCAGCCTTGCAAGAAGCGGATACAGGAGTGCAAAAAATGGCTATCTC
TAGTAAGGCCTACCCCTTAGGCTTTATGCAACAGAAACAATAATAATGGAGTCATGACCATGCCTAGGCC
GCGGTTAGGAGGAAAAACATATGGATAAGAAATACTCAATAGGCTTAGATATCGGCACAAATAGCGTCGG
ATGGGCGGTGATCACTGATGAATATAAGGTTCCGTCTAAAAAGTTCAAGGTTCTGGGAAATACAGACCGC
CACAGTATCAAAAAAAATCTTATAGGGGCTCTTTTATTTGACAGTGGAGAGACAGCGGAAGCGACTCGTC
TCAAACGGACAGCTCGTAGAAGGTATACACGTCGGAAGAATCGTATTTGTTATCTACAGGAGATTTTTTC
AAATGAGATGGCGAAAGTAGATGATAGTTTCTTTCATCGACTTGAAGAGTCTTTTTTGGTGGAAGAAGAC
AAGAAGCATGAACGTCATCCTATTTTTGGAAATATAGTAGATGAAGTTGCTTATCATGAGAAATATCCAA
CTATCTATCATCTGCGAAAAAAATTGGTAGATTCTACTGATAAAGCGGATTTGCGCTTAATCTATTTGGC
CTTAGCGCATATGATTAAGTTTCGTGGTCATTTTTTGATTGAGGGAGATTTAAATCCTGATAATAGTGAT
GTGGACAAACTATTTATCCAGTTGGTACAAACCTACAATCAATTATTTGAAGAAAACCCTATTAACGCAA
GTGGAGTAGATGCTAAAGCGATTCTTTCTGCACGATTGAGTAAATCAAGACGATTAGAAAATCTCATTGC
TCAGCTCCCCGGTGAGAAGAAAAATGGCTTATTTGGGAATCTCATTGCTTTGTCATTGGGTTTGACCCCT
AATTTTAAATCAAATTTTGATTTGGCAGAAGATGCTAAATTACAGCTTTCAAAAGATACTTACGATGATG
ATTTAGATAATTTATTGGCGCAAATTGGAGATCAATATGCTGATTTGTTTTTGGCAGCTAAGAATTTATC
AGATGCTATTTTACTTTCAGATATCCTAAGAGTAAATACTGAAATAACTAAGGCTCCCCTATCAGCTTCA
ATGATTAAACGCTACGATGAACATCATCAAGACTTGACTCTTTTAAAAGCTTTAGTTCGACAACAACTTC
CAGAAAAGTATAAAGAAATCTTTTTTGATCAATCAAAAAACGGATATGCAGGTTATATTGATGGGGGAGC
TAGCCAAGAAGAATTTTATAAATTTATCAAACCAATTTTAGAAAAAATGGATGGTACTGAGGAATTATTG
GTGAAACTAAATCGTGAAGATTTGCTGCGCAAGCAACGGACCTTTGACAACGGCTCTATTCCCCATCAAA
TTCACTTGGGTGAGCTGCATGCTATTTTGAGAAGACAAGAAGACTTTTATCCATTTTTAAAAGACAATCG
TGAGAAGATTGAAAAAATCTTGACTTTTCGAATTCCTTATTATGTTGGTCCATTGGCGCGTGGCAATAGT
CGTTTTGCATGGATGACTCGGAAGTCTGAAGAAACAATTACCCCATGGAATTTTGAAGAAGTTGTCGATA
AAGGTGCTTCAGCTCAATCATTTATTGAACGCATGACAAACTTTGATAAAAATCTTCCAAATGAAAAAGT
ACTACCAAAACATAGTTTGCTTTATGAGTATTTTACGGTTTATAACGAATTGACAAAGGTCAAATATGTT
ACTGAAGGAATGCGAAAACCAGCATTTCTTTCAGGTGAACAGAAGAAAGCCATTGTTGATTTACTCTTCA
AAACAAATCGAAAAGTAACCGTTAAGCAATTAAAAGAAGATTATTTCAAAAAAATAGAATGTTTTGATAG
TGTTGAAATTTCAGGAGTTGAAGATAGATTTAATGCTTCATTAGGTACCTACCATGATTTGCTAAAAATT
ATTAAAGATAAAGATTTTTTGGATAATGAAGAAAATGAAGATATCTTAGAGGATATTGTTTTAACATTGA
CCTTATTTGAAGATAGGGAGATGATTGAGGAAAGACTTAAAACATATGCTCACCTCTTTGATGATAAGGT
GATGAAACAGCTTAAACGTCGCCGTTATACTGGTTGGGGACGTTTGTCTCGAAAATTGATTAATGGTATT
AGGGATAAGCAATCTGGCAAAACAATATTAGATTTTTTGAAATCAGATGGTTTTGCCAATCGCAATTTTA
TGCAGCTGATCCATGATGATAGTTTGACATTTAAAGAAGACATTCAAAAAGCACAAGTGTCTGGACAAGG
CGATAGTTTACATGAACATATTGCAAATTTAGCTGGTAGCCCTGCTATTAAAAAAGGTATTTTACAGACT
GTAAAAGTTGTTGATGAATTGGTCAAAGTAATGGGGCGGCATAAGCCAGAAAATATCGTTATTGAAATGG
CACGTGAAAATCAGACAACTCAAAAGGGCCAGAAAAATTCGCGAGAGCGTATGAAACGAATCGAAGAAGG
TATCAAAGAATTAGGAAGTCAGATTCTTAAAGAGCATCCTGTTGAAAATACTCAATTGCAAAATGAAAAG
CTCTATCTCTATTATCTCCAAAATGGAAGAGACATGTATGTGGACCAAGAATTAGATATTAATCGTTTAA
GTGATTATGATGTCGATCACATTGTTCCACAAAGTTTCCTTAAAGACGATTCAATAGACAATAAGGTCTT
AACGCGTTCTGATAAAAATCGTGGTAAATCGGATAACGTTCCAAGTGAAGAAGTAGTCAAAAAGATGAAA
AACTATTGGAGACAACTTCTAAACGCCAAGTTAATCACTCAACGTAAGTTTGATAATTTAACGAAAGCTG
AACGTGGAGGTTTGAGTGAACTTGATAAAGCTGGTTTTATCAAACGCCAATTGGTTGAAACTCGCCAAAT
CACTAAGCATGTGGCACAAATTTTGGATAGTCGCATGAATACTAAATACGATGAAAATGATAAACTTATT
CGAGAGGTTAAAGTGATTACCTTAAAATCTAAATTAGTTTCTGACTTCCGAAAAGATTTCCAATTCTATA
AAGTACGTGAGATTAACAATTACCATCATGCCCATGATGCGTATCTAAATGCCGTCGTTGGAACTGCTTT
GATTAAGAAATATCCAAAACTTGAATCGGAGTTTGTCTATGGTGATTATAAAGTTTATGATGTTCGTAAA
ATGATTGCTAAGTCTGAGCAAGAAATAGGCAAAGCAACCGCAAAATATTTCTTTTACTCTAATATCATGA
ACTTCTTCAAAACAGAAATTACACTTGCAAATGGAGAGATTCGCAAACGCCCTCTAATCGAAACTAATGG
GGAAACTGGAGAAATTGTCTGGGATAAAGGGCGAGATTTTGCCACAGTGCGCAAAGTATTGTCCATGCCC
CAAGTCAATATTGTCAAGAAAACAGAAGTACAGACAGGCGGATTCTCCAAGGAGTCAATTTTACCAAAAA
GAAATTCGGACAAGCTTATTGCTCGTAAAAAAGACTGGGATCCAAAAAAATATGGTGGTTTTGATAGTCC
AACGGTAGCTTATTCAGTCCTAGTGGTTGCTAAGGTGGAAAAAGGGAAATCGAAGAAGTTAAAATCCGTT
AAAGAGTTACTAGGGATCACAATTATGGAAAGAAGTTCCTTTGAAAAAAATCCGATTGACTTTTTAGAAG
CTAAAGGATATAAGGAAGTTAAAAAAGACTTAATCATTAAACTACCTAAATATAGTCTTTTTGAGTTAGA
AAACGGTCGTAAACGGATGCTGGCTAGTGCCGGAGAATTACAAAAAGGAAATGAGCTGGCTCTGCCAAGC
AAATATGTGAATTTTTTATATTTAGCTAGTCATTATGAAAAGTTGAAGGGTAGTCCAGAAGATAACGAAC
AAAAACAATTGTTTGTGGAGCAGCATAAGCATTATTTAGATGAGATTATTGAGCAAATCAGTGAATTTTC
TAAGCGTGTTATTTTAGCAGATGCCAATTTAGATAAAGTTCTTAGTGCATATAACAAACATAGAGACAAA
CCAATACGTGAACAAGCAGAAAATATTATTCATTTATTTACGTTGACGAATCTTGGAGCTCCCGCTGCTT
TTAAATATTTTGATACAACAATTGATCGTAAACGATATACGTCTACAAAAGAAGTTTTAGATGCCACTCT
TATCCATCAATCCATCACTGGTCTTTATGAAACACGCATTGATTTGAGTCAGCTAGGAGGTGACTGATCT
AGAGTCGACCTGCAGGCATGCAAGCTTGCGGCCGCGTCGTGACTGGGAAAACCCTGGCGACTAGTCTTGG
ACTCCTGTTGATAGATCCAGTAATGACCTCAGAACTCCATCTGGATTTGTTCAGAACGCTCGGTTGCCGC
CGGGCGTTTTTTATTGGTGAGAATCCAGGGGTCCCTTTAATTAATTGTTGACAATTAATCATCGGCATAG
TATATCGGCATAGTATAATACGACAAGGTGAGGAACTAAACCCCTAGGCCGCGGCCGCGCGGAGACCCGA
GACTGGTCTCAGTTTTAGAGCTAGAAATAGCAAGTTAAAATAAGGCTAGTCCGTTATCAACTTGAAAAAG
TGGCACCGAGTCGGTGCAATTCGAGCTCGGTACCCGGGGATCCCAATAATTACGATTTACGTATTTAAAT
TAGTAGCCCGCCTAATGAGCGGGCTTTTTTTTAATTCCCCTATTTGTTTATTTTTCTAAATACATTCAAA
TATGTATCCGCTCATGAGACAATAACCCTGATAAATGCTTCAATAATATTGAAAAAGGAAGAGTATGAGC
ATTCAGCATTTTCGTGTGGCGCTGATTCCGTTTTTTGCGGCGTTTTGCCTGCCGGTGTTTGCGCATCCGG
AAACCCTGGTGAAAGTGAAAGATGCGGAAGATCAACTGGGTGCGCGCGTGGGCTATATTGAACTGGATCT
GAACAGCGGCAAAATTCTGGAATCTTTTCGTCCGGAAGAACGTTTTCCGATGATGAGCACCTTTAAAGTG
CTGCTGTGCGGTGCGGTTCTGAGCCGTGTGGATGCGGGCCAGGAACAACTGGGCCGTCGTATTCATTATA
GCCAGAACGATCTGGTGGAATATAGCCCGGTGACCGAAAAACATCTGACCGATGGCATGACCGTGCGTGA
ACTGTGCAGCGCGGCGATTACCATGAGCGATAACACCGCGGCGAACCTGCTGCTGACGACCATTGGCGGT
CCGAAAGAACTGACCGCGTTTCTGCATAACATGGGCGATCATGTGACCCGTCTGGATCGTTGGGAACCGG
AACTGAACGAAGCGATTCCGAACGATGAACGTGATACCACCATGCCGGCAGCAATGGCGACCACCCTGCG
TAAACTGCTGACGGGTGAGCTGCTGACCCTGGCAAGCCGCCAGCAACTGATTGATTGGATGGAAGCGGAT
AAAGTGGCGGGTCCGCTGCTGCGTAGCGCGCTGCCGGCTGGCTGGTTTATTGCGGATAAAAGCGGTGCGG
GCGAACGTGGCAGCCGTGGCATTATTGCGGCGCTGGGCCCGGATGGTAAACCGAGCCGTATTGTGGTGAT
TTATACCACCGGCAGCCAGGCGACGATGGATGAACGTAACCGTCAGATTGCGGAAATTGGCGCGAGCCTG
ATTAAACATTGGTAAACCGATACAATTAAAGGCTCCTTTTGGAGCCTTTTTTTTGGACGACCCTTGTCCT
TTTCCGCTGCATAACCCTGCTTCGGGGTCATTATAGCGATTTTTTCGGTATATCCATCCTTTTTCGCACG
ATATACAGGATTTTGCCAAAGGGTTCGTGTAGACTTTCCTTGGTGTATCCAACGGCGTCAGCCGGGCAGG
ATAGGTGAAGTAGGCCCACCCGCGAGCGGGTGTTCCTTCTTCACTGTCCCTTATTCGCACCTGGCGGTGC
TCAACGGGAATCCTGCTCTGCGAGGCTGGCCGTAGGCCGGCCGATAATCTCATGACCAAAATCCCTTAAC
GTGAGTTTTCGTTCCACTGAGCGTCAGACCCCGTAGAAAAGATCAAAGGATCTTCTTGAGATCCTTTTTT
TCTGCGCGTAATCTGCTGCTTGCAAACAAAAAAACCACCGCTACCAGCGGTGGTTTGTTTGCCGGATCAA
GAGCTACCAACTCTTTTTCCGAAGGTAACTGGCTTCAGCAGAGCGCAGATACCAAATACTGTTCTTCTAG
TGTAGCCGTAGTTAGGCCACCACTTCAAGAACTCTGTAGCACCGCCTACATACCTCGCTCTGCTAATCCT
GTTACCAGTGGCTGCTGCCAGTGGCGATAAGTCGTGTCTTACCGGGTTGGACTCAAGACGATAGTTACCG
GATA
